Addgene plasmid #10988: pL-rpb1-N488D
Depositing lab: Jeff Strathern. Depositing organization: National Cancer Institute (NCI). Publication: Mutations in the Saccharomyces cerevisiae RPB1 Gene Conferring Hypersensitivity to 6-Azauracil. Malagon F, Kireeva ML, Shafer BK, Lubkowska L, Kashlev M, Strathern JN. Genetics. 2006 Apr . 172(4):2201-9. 10.1534/genetics.105.052415 PubMed 16510790.
Backbone
  Vector backbone: pRS415 (with modifications)
  Backbone size w/o insert (bp): 4967
  Vector type: Bacterial Expression, Yeast Expression
  Selectable markers: LEU2
Growth in bacteria
  Bacterial resistance: Ampicillin, 100 μg/mL
  Growth temperature: 37°C
  Growth strain: DH5alpha
  Copy number: High Copy
Gene/Insert
  Gene/Insert name: rpb1-N488D (alt name: RPB1)
  Species: S. cerevisiae (budding yeast)
  Insert size (bp): 6349
  Mutation: Mutation 1462 A to G in the RPB1 ORF resulting in the residue substitution N488D
  Entrez Gene: RPO21 (a.k.a. YDL140C, RPB1, RPB220, SIT1, SUA8)
  Cloning method: Restriction Enzyme; 5′ cloning site XhoI/AvaI (not destroyed); 3′ cloning site ApaI (not destroyed)
  Sequencing primers: 5′ M13 reverse; 3′ n/a
Terms and licenses: Academic/Nonprofit Terms; Industry Terms: Not Available to Industry
How to cite: pL-rpb1-N488D was a gift from Jeff Strathern (Addgene plasmid # 10988 ; http://n2t.net/addgene:10988 ; RRID:Addgene_10988)
