[The description below was written by a language model from this plasmid's Addgene catalogue record.]
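Description:
pL-rpb1-N488D is a yeast–E. coli shuttle plasmid built on a modified pRS415 backbone of about 5 kb. pRS415 is a standard centromeric (CEN/ARS) yeast vector, so it is normally maintained at low copy in Saccharomyces cerevisiae, although the record does not say which modifications were made to the backbone. Selection in yeast relies on the LEU2 auxotrophic marker, which complements leucine auxotrophy in leu2 strains. In bacteria the plasmid confers ampicillin resistance and is listed as high copy.

The insert is a roughly 6.3 kb S. cerevisiae fragment carrying a mutant allele of RPB1 (systematic gene name RPO21/YDL140C), which encodes the largest subunit of RNA polymerase II. It was cloned between an XhoI/AvaI site at the 5′ end and an ApaI site at the 3′ end, and both sites were preserved. The allele contains a single A-to-G change at position 1462 of the open reading frame, producing the substitution N488D. The record does not state which promoter drives expression. The insert size leaves room for some sequence flanking the coding region, but whether this includes the native RPB1 regulatory sequences is not specified.

The associated study concerns RPB1 mutations that confer hypersensitivity to 6-azauracil, a drug phenotype commonly linked to defects in transcription elongation. The plasmid is therefore suited to introducing the N488D polymerase variant into yeast under leucine selection, for genetic and biochemical analysis of how this substitution affects RNA polymerase II function.
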