>Addgene plasmid #10988 | pL-rpb1-N488D | addgene partial sequence | sequence record 17952 | 10988 with yRPB1-R 5'- caatttgcagaggaacagcac
CTCAGACTGAGGAACGTGAAGATCCATTTCGTCACCGTCGAAATCGGCATTGTATGGAGATGTAACGGAC
AAATTCAATCTAAATGTAGAATATGGAATAACTTTTACTCTGTGGGCCATCATGGACATTTTGTGCAACG
AAGGTTGACGGTTGAATAAAACTGGATCATTGTCCATAATATGACGTTCAACTTTCCACCCATACTGTAA
TTGAATATCACCTGCCCTTTTACTGTATCTTAAATCTATACGGTCTCCGCTATCACGAATGACGTATTTG
GCACCGGGGTGCTCATTTGGTCCATTCCTAACAAGTTGCGTCAGACGATCTATGTTATATGGTGTGACCA
CTTCTGGGTATGTTAAAGTCTTGGCAATAGATTTTGGAACACCGACTTGGTCTAATTCCAAATTAGGATC
ACCAGAAATAACAGTTCTTGCCGAAAAATCCACACGCTTACCCATTAAATTACCTCTGATACGACCCTCT
TTACCCTTCAAACGAGCACGAATAGATTTAACGGGACGGCCGGACTTTTGAAGAGCTTGTGGTTGACCAG
CAATATCATTATCCATATAAGTGGCAACATGAAATTGTAATAAACTCTCTGCTTCTTCAATAGCATGANG
TGGAGCCCCG
